>Addgene plasmid #80258 | non-targeting control gRNA (BRDN0001148372) | depositor full sequence | sequence record 150994 | Full Sequence
CCCGGGTGCAAAGATGGATAAAGTTTTAAACAGAGAGGAATCTTTGCAGCTAATGGACCTTCTAGGTCTT
GAAAGGAGTGGGAATTGGCTCCGGTGCCCGTCAGTGGGCAGAGCGCACATCGCCCACAGTCCCCGAGAAG
TTGGGGGGAGGGGTCGGCAATTGATCCGGTGCCTAGAGAAGGTGGCGCGGGGTAAACTGGGAAAGTGATG
TCGTGTACTGGCTCCGCCTTTTTCCCGAGGGTGGGGGAGAACCGTATATAAGTGCAGTAGTCGCCGTGAA
CGTTCTTTTTCGCAACGGGTTTGCCGCCAGAACACAGGTAAGTGCCGTGTGTGGTTCCCGCGGGCCTGGC
CTCTTTACGGGTTATGGCCCTTGCGTGCCTTGAATTACTTCCACCTGGCTGCAGTACGTGATTCTTGATC
CCGAGCTTCGGGTTGGAAGTGGGTGGGAGAGTTCGAGGCCTTGCGCTTAAGGAGCCCCTTCGCCTCGTGC
TTGAGTTGAGGCCTGGCCTGGGCGCTGGGGCCGCCGCGTGCGAATCTGGTGGCACCTTCGCGCCTGTCTC
GCTGCTTTCGATAAGTCTCTAGCCATTTAAAATTTTTGATGACCTGCTGCGACGCTTTTTTTCTGGCAAG
ATAGTCTTGTAAATGCGGGCCAAGATCTGCACACTGGTATTTCGGTTTTTGGGGCCGCGGGCGGCGACGG
GGCCCGTGCGTCCCAGCGCACATGTTCGGCGAGGCGGGGCCTGCGAGCGCGGCCACCGAGAATCGGACGG
GGGTAGTCTCAAGCTGGCCGGCCTGCTCTGGTGCCTGGCCTCGCGCCGCCGTGTATCGCCCCGCCCTGGG
CGGCAAGGCTGGCCCGGTCGGCACCAGTTGCGTGAGCGGAAAGATGGCCGCTTCCCGGCCCTGCTGCAGG
GAGCTCAAAATGGAGGACGCGGCGCTCGGGAGAGCGGGCGGGTGAGTCACCCACACAAAGGAAAAGGGCC
TTTCCGTCCTCAGCCGTCGCTTCATGTGACTCCACGGAGTACCGGGCGCCGTCCAGGCACCTCGATTAGT
TCTCGAGCTTTTGGAGTACGTCGTCTTTAGGTTGGGGGGAGGGGTTTTATGCGATGGAGTTTCCCCACAC
TGAGTGGGTGGAGACTGAAGTTAGGCCAGCTTGGCACTTGATGTAATTCTCCTTGGAATTTGCCCTTTTT
GAGTTTGGATCTTGGTTCATTCTCAAGCCTCAGACAGTGGTTCAAAGTTTTTTTCTTCCATTTCAGGTGT
CGTGACGTACGGCCACCATGACCGAGTACAAGCCCACGGTGCGCCTCGCCACCCGCGACGACGTCCCCAG
GGCCGTACGCACCCTCGCCGCCGCGTTCGCCGACTACCCCGCCACGCGCCACACCGTCGATCCGGACCGC
CACATCGAGCGGGTCACCGAGCTGCAAGAACTCTTCCTCACGCGCGTCGGGCTCGACATCGGCAAGGTGT
GGGTCGCGGACGACGGCGCCGCCGTGGCGGTCTGGACCACGCCGGAGAGCGTCGAAGCGGGGGCGGTGTT
CGCCGAGATCGGCCCGCGCATGGCCGAGTTGAGCGGTTCCCGGCTGGCCGCGCAGCAACAGATGGAAGGC
CTCCTGGCGCCGCACCGGCCCAAGGAGCCCGCGTGGTTCCTGGCCACCGTCGGAGTCTCGCCCGACCACC
AGGGCAAGGGTCTGGGCAGCGCCGTCGTGCTCCCCGGAGTGGAGGCGGCCGAGCGCGCCGGGGTGCCCGC
CTTCCTGGAGACCTCCGCGCCCCGCAACCTCCCCTTCTACGAGCGGCTCGGCTTCACCGTCACCGCCGAC
GTCGAGGTGCCCGAAGGACCGCGCACCTGGTGCATGACCCGCAAGCCCGGTGCCTGAACGCGTTAAGTCG
ACAATCAACCTCTGGATTACAAAATTTGTGAAAGATTGACTGGTATTCTTAACTATGTTGCTCCTTTTAC
GCTATGTGGATACGCTGCTTTAATGCCTTTGTATCATGCTATTGCTTCCCGTATGGCTTTCATTTTCTCC
TCCTTGTATAAATCCTGGTTGCTGTCTCTTTATGAGGAGTTGTGGCCCGTTGTCAGGCAACGTGGCGTGG
TGTGCACTGTGTTTGCTGACGCAACCCCCACTGGTTGGGGCATTGCCACCACCTGTCAGCTCCTTTCCGG
GACTTTCGCTTTCCCCCTCCCTATTGCCACGGCGGAACTCATCGCCGCCTGCCTTGCCCGCTGCTGGACA
GGGGCTCGGCTGTTGGGCACTGACAATTCCGTGGTGTTGTCGGGGAAATCATCGTCCTTTCCTTGGCTGC
TCGCCTGTGTTGCCACCTGGATTCTGCGCGGGACGTCCTTCTGCTACGTCCCTTCGGCCCTCAATCCAGC
GGACCTTCCTTCCCGCGGCCTGCTGCCGGCTCTGCGGCCTCTTCCGCGTCTTCGCCTTCGCCCTCAGACG
AGTCGGATCTCCCTTTGGGCCGCCTCCCCGCGTCGACTTTAAGACCAATGACTTACAAGGCAGCTGTAGA
TCTTAGCCACTTTTTAAAAGAAAAGGGGGGACTGGAAGGGCTAATTCACTCCCAACGAAGACAAGATCTG
CTTTTTGCTTGTACTGGGTCTCTCTGGTTAGACCAGATCTGAGCCTGGGAGCTCTCTGGCTAACTAGGGA
ACCCACTGCTTAAGCCTCAATAAAGCTTGCCTTGAGTGCTTCAAGTAGTGTGTGCCCGTCTGTTGTGTGA
CTCTGGTAACTAGAGATCCCTCAGACCCTTTTAGTCAGTGTGGAAAATCTCTAGCAGTACGTATAGTAGT
TCATGTCATCTTATTATTCAGTATTTATAACTTGCAAAGAAATGAATATCAGAGAGTGAGAGGAACTTGT
TTATTGCAGCTTATAATGGTTACAAATAAAGCAATAGCATCACAAATTTCACAAATAAAGCATTTTTTTC
ACTGCATTCTAGTTGTGGTTTGTCCAAACTCATCAATGTATCTTATCATGTCTGGCTCTAGCTATCCCGC
CCCTAACTCCGCCCATCCCGCCCCTAACTCCGCCCAGTTCCGCCCATTCTCCGCCCCATGGCTGACTAAT
TTTTTTTATTTATGCAGAGGCCGAGGCCGCCTCGGCCTCTGAGCTATTCCAGAAGTAGTGAGGAGGCTTT
TTTGGAGGCCTAGGGACGTACCCAATTCGCCCTATAGTGAGTCGTATTACGCGCGCTCACTGGCCGTCGT
TTTACAACGTCGTGACTGGGAAAACCCTGGCGTTACCCAACTTAATCGCCTTGCAGCACATCCCCCTTTC
GCCAGCTGGCGTAATAGCGAAGAGGCCCGCACCGATCGCCCTTCCCAACAGTTGCGCAGCCTGAATGGCG
AATGGG
[124 nt withheld, positions 3367-3490]
C
[91 nt withheld, positions 3492-3582]
A
[49 nt withheld, positions 3584-3632]
CCTTTGACGTTGGAGTCCACGTTCTTT
[37 nt withheld, positions 3660-3696]
ACCCTATCTCGGTCTATTCTTTTGATTTATAAGGGATTTTGCCGATTTCGGCCTATTGGTTAAAAAATGA
GCTGATTTAACAAAAATTTAACGCGAATTTTAACAAAATATTAACGCTTACAATTTAGGTGGCACTTTTC
GGGGAAATGTGCGCGGAACCCCTATTTGTTTATTTTTCTAAATACATTCAAATATGTATCCGCTCATGAG
ACAATAACCCTGATAAATGCTTCAATAATATTGAAAAAGGAAGAGTATGAGTATTCAACATTTCCGTGTC
GCCCTTATTCCCTTTTTTGCGGCATTTTGCCTTCCTGTTTTTGCTCACCCAGAAACGCTGGTGAAAGTAA
AAGATGCTGAAGATCAGTTGGGTGCACGAGTGGGTTACATCGAACTGGATCTCAACAGCGGTAAGATCCT
TGAGAGTTTTCGCCCCGAAGAACGTTTTCCAATGATGAGCACTTTTAAAGTTCTGCTATGTGGCGCGGTA
TTATCCCGTATTGACGCCGGGCAAGAGCAACTCGGTCGCCGCATACACTATTCTCAGAATGACTTGGTTG
AGTACTCACCAGTCACAGAAAAGCATCTTACGGATGGCATGACAGTAAGAGAATTATGCAGTGCTGCCAT
AACCATGAGTGATAACACTGCGGCCAACTTACTTCTGACAACGATCGGAGGACCGAAGGAGCTAACCGCT
TTTTTGCACAACATGGGGGATCATGTAACTCGCCTTGATCGTTGGGAACCGGAGCTGAATGAAGCCATAC
CAAACGACGAGCGTGACACCACGATGCCTGTAGCAATGGCAACAACGTTGCGCAAACTATTAACTGGCGA
ACTACTTACTCTAGCTTCCCGGCAACAATTAATAGACTGGATGGAGGCGGATAAAGTTGCAGGACCACTT
CTGCGCTCGGCCCTTCCGGCTGGCTGGTTTATTGCTGATAAATCTGGAGCCGGTGAGCGTGGGTCTCGCG
GTATCATTGCAGCACTGGGGCCAGATGGTAAGCCCTCCCGTATCGTAGTTATCTACACGACGGGGAGTCA
GGCAACTATGGATGAACGAAATAGACAGATCGCTGAGATAGGTGCCTCACTGATTAAGCATTGGTAACTG
TCAGACCAAGTTTACTCATATATACTTTAGATTGATTTAAAACTTCATTTTTAATTTAAAAGGATCTAGG
TGAAGATCCTTTTTGATAATCTCATGACCAAAATCCCTTAACGTGAGTTTTCGTTCCACTGAGCGTCAGA
CCCCGTAGAAAAGATCAAAGGATCTTCTTGAGATCCTTTTTTTCTGCGCGTAATCTGCTGCTTGCAAACA
AAAAAACCACCGCTACCAGCGGTGGTTTGTTTGCCGGATCAAGAGCTACCAACTCTTTTTCCGAAGGTAA
CTGGCTTCAGCAGAGCGCAGATACCAAATACTGTTCTTCTAGTGTAGCCGTAGTTAGGCCACCACTTCAA
GAACTCTGTAGCACCGCCTACATACCTCGCTCTGCTAATCCTGTTACCAGTGGCTGCTGCCAGTGGCGAT
AAGTCGTGTCTTACCGGGTTGGACTCAAGACGATAGTTACCGGATAAGGCGCAGCGGTCGGGCTGAACGG
GGGGTTCGTGCACACAGCCCAGCTTGGAGCGAACGACCTACACCGAACTGAGATACCTACAGCGTGAGCT
ATGAGAAAGCGCCACGCTTCCCGAAGGGAGAAAGGCGGACAGGTATCCGGTAAGCGGCAGGGTCGGAACA
GGAGAGCGCACGAGGGAGCTTCCAGGGGGAAACGCCTGGTATCTTTATAGTCCTGTCGGGTTTCGCCACC
TCTGACTTGAGCGTCGATTTTTGTGATGCTCGTCAGGGGGGCGGAGCCTATGGAAAAACGCCAGCAACGC
GGCCTTTTTACGGTTCCTGGCCTTTTGCTGGCCTTTTGCTCACATGTTCTTTCCTGCGTTATCCCCTGAT
TCTGTGGATAACCGTATTACCGCCTTTGAGTGAGCTGATACCGCTCGCCGCAGCCGAACGACCGAGCGCA
GCGAGTCAGTGAGCGAGGAAGCGGAAGAGCGCCCAATACGCAAACCGCCTCTCCCCGCGCGTTGGCCGAT
TCATTAATGCAGCTGGCACGACAGGTTTCCCGACTGGAAAGCGGGCAGTGAGCGCAACGCAATTAATGTG
AGTTAGCTCACTCATTAGGCACCCCAGGCTTTACACTTTATGCTTCCGGCTCGTATGTTGTGTGGAATTG
TGAGCGGATAACAATTTCACACAGGAAACAGCTATGACCATGATTACGCCAAGCGCGCAATTAACCCTCA
CTAAAGGGAACAAAAGCTGGAGCTGCAAGCTTAATGTAGTCTTATGCAATACTCTTGTAGTCTTGCAACA
TGGTAACGATGAGTTAGCAACATGCCTTACAAGGAGAGAAAAAGCACCGTGCATGCCGATTGGTGGAAGT
AAGGTGGTACGATCGTGCCTTATTAGGAAGGCAACAGACGGGTCTGACATGGATTGGACGAACCACTGAA
TTGCCGCATTGCAGAGATATTGTATTTAAGTGCCTAGCTCGATACATAAACGGGTCTCTCTGGTTAGACC
AGATCTGAGCCTGGGAGCTCTCTGGCTAACTAGGGAACCCACTGCTTAAGCCTCAATAAAGCTTGCCTTG
AGTGCTTCAAGTAGTGTGTGCCCGTCTGTTGTGTGACTCTGGTAACTAGAGATCCCTCAGACCCTTTTAG
TCAGTGTGGAAAATCTCTAGCAGTGGCGCCCGAACAGGGACTTGAAAGCGAAAGGGAAACCAGAGGAGCT
CTCTCGACGCAGGACTCGGCTTGCTGAAGCGCGCACGGCAAGAGGCGAGGGGCGGCGACTGGTGAGTACG
CCAAAAATTTTGACTAGCGGAGGCTAGAAGGAGAGAGATGGGTGCGAGAGCGTCAGTATTAAGCGGGGGA
GAATTAGATCGCGATGGGAAAAAATTCGGTTAAGGCCAGGGGGAAAGAAAAAATATAAATTAAAACATAT
AGTATGGGCAAGCAGGGAGCTAGAACGATTCGCAGTTAATCCTGGCCTGTTAGAAACATCAGAAGGCTGT
AGACAAATACTGGGACAGCTACAACCATCCCTTCAGACAGGATCAGAAGAACTTAGATCATTATATAATA
CAGTAGCAACCCTCTATTGTGTGCATCAAAGGATAGAGATAAAAGACACCAAGGAAGCTTTAGACAAGAT
AGAGGAAGAGCAAAACAAAAGTAAGACCACCGCACAGCAAGCGGCCGCTGATCTTCAGACCTGGAGGAGG
AGATATGAGGGACAATTGGAGAAGTGAATTATATAAATATAAAGTAGTAAAAATTGAACCATTAGGAGTA
GCACCCACCAAGGCAAAGAGAAGAGTGGTGCAGAGAGAAAAAAGAGCAGTGGGAATAGGAGCTTTGTTCC
TTGGGTTCTTGGGAGCAGCAGGAAGCACTATGGGCGCAGCGTCAATGACGCTGACGGTACAGGCCAGACA
ATTATTGTCTGGTATAGTGCAGCAGCAGAACAATTTGCTGAGGGCTATTGAGGCGCAACAGCATCTGTTG
CAACTCACAGTCTGGGGCATCAAGCAGCTCCAGGCAAGAATCCTGGCTGTGGAAAGATACCTAAAGGATC
AACAGCTCCTGGGGATTTGGGGTTGCTCTGGAAAACTCATTTGCACCACTGCTGTGCCTTGGAATGCTAG
TTGGAGTAATAAATCTCTGGAACAGATTTGGAATCACACGACCTGGATGGAGTGGGACAGAGAAATTAAC
AATTACACAAGCTTAATACACTCCTTAATTGAAGAATCGCAAAACCAGCAAGAAAAGAATGAACAAGAAT
TATTGGAATTAGATAAATGGGCAAGTTTGTGGAATTGGTTTAACATAACAAATTGGCTGTGGTATATAAA
ATTATTCATAATGATAGTAGGAGGCTTGGTAGGTTTAAGAATAGTTTTTGCTGTACTTTCTATAGTGAAT
AGAGTTAGGCAGGGATATTCACCATTATCGTTTCAGACCCACCTCCCAACCCCGAGGGGACCCAGAGAGG
GCCTATTTCCCATGATTCCTTCATATTTGCATATACGATACAAGGCTGTTAGAGAGATAATTAGAATTAA
TTTGACTGTAAACACAAAGATATTAGTACAAAATACGTGACGTAGAAAGTAATAATTTCTTGGGTAGTTT
GCAGTTTTAAAATTATGTTTTAAAATGGACTATCATATGCTTACCGTAACTTGAAAGTATTTCGATTTCT
TGGCTTTATATATCTTGTGGAAAGGACGAAACACCGGAGATGATAACTTAATTTGTGTTTTAGAGCTAGA
AATAGCAAGTTAAAATAAGGCTAGTCCGTTATCAACTTGAAAAAGTGGCACCGAGTCGGTGCTTTTTTAA
GCTTGGCGTAACTAGATCTTGAGACAAATGGCAGTATTCATCCACAATTTTAAAAGAAAAGGGGGGATTG
GGGGGTACAGTGCAGGGGAAAGAATAGTAGACATAATAGCAACAGACATACAAACTAAAGAATTACAAAA
ACAAATTACAAAAATTCAAAATTTTCGGGTTTATTACAGGGACAGCAGAGATCCACTTTGGCGCCGGCTC
GAGGGGG
Features (pLannotate 1.2.2; 29 found; start..end, strand, type, name):
     14..80      +  CDS            small t antigen (fragment): SV40 (simian virus 40) small t antigen
    106..317     +  promoter       EF-1α core promoter: core promoter for human elongation factor EF-1α
    318..1256    +  intron         EF-1α intron A: intron upstream of the start codon of human EF-1α
   1278..1877    +  CDS            PuroR (fragment): puromycin N-acetyltransferase; pac from Streptomyces; confers resistance to puromycin
   1893..2481    +  misc_feature   WPRE: woodchuck hepatitis virus posttranscriptional regulatory element
   2532..2551    +  misc_feature   cPPT/CTS (fragment): central polypurine tract and central termination sequence of HIV-1
   2553..2786    +  LTR            3' LTR (ΔU3): self-inactivating 3' long terminal repeat (LTR) from HIV-1
   2864..2985    +  polyA_signal   SV40 poly(A) signal: SV40 polyadenylation signal
   3025..3160    +  rep_origin     SV40 ori: SV40 origin of replication
   3181..3199    -  promoter       T7 promoter: promoter for bacteriophage T7 RNA polymerase
   3207..3362    +  CDS            lacZα (fragment): LacZα fragment of β-galactosidase; lacZ fragment
   3367..3795    +  rep_origin     f1 ori (sequence partly withheld): f1 bacteriophage origin of replication; arrow indicates direction of (+) strand synthesis
   3848..3952    +  promoter       AmpR promoter: bla
   3953..4813    +  CDS            AmpR: β-lactamase; bla; confers resistance to ampicillin, carbenicillin, and related antibiotics
   4984..5572    +  rep_origin     ori: high-copy-number ColE1/pMB1/pBR322/pUC origin of replication
   5755..5847    +  CDS            lacI (fragment): lac repressor; lacI; The lac repressor binds to the lac operator to inhibit transcription in E. coli. This inhibition can be relieved by adding lactose or isopropyl-β-D-thiogalactopyranoside (IPTG).
   5860..5881    +  protein_bind   CAP binding site: CAP binding activates transcription in the presence of cAMP. E. coli catabolite activator protein
   5896..5926    +  promoter       lac promoter: promoter for the E. coli lac operon
   5934..5950    +  protein_bind   lac operator: The lac repressor binds to the lac operator to inhibit transcription in E. coli. This inhibition can be relieved by adding lactose or isopropyl-β-D-thiogalactopyranoside (IPTG). lac repressor encoded by lacI
   5995..6013    +  promoter       T3 promoter: promoter for bacteriophage T3 RNA polymerase
   6041..6267    +  promoter       RSV promoter: Rous sarcoma virus enhancer/promoter
   6268..6448    +  LTR            5' LTR (truncated): truncated 5' long terminal repeat (LTR) from HIV-1
   6495..6620    +  misc_feature   HIV-1 Ψ: packaging signal of human immunodeficiency virus type 1
   6604..6967    +  CDS            HIV-1 gag (fragment): gag protein from human immunodeficiency virus 1; gag
   7113..7346    +  misc_feature   RRE: The Rev response element (RRE) of HIV-1 allows for Rev-dependent mRNA export from the nucleus to the cytoplasm.
   7723..7749    +  CDS            Rev (fragment): human immunodeficiency virus 1 (HIV-1) Rev protein; rev; enhances nuclear export of unspliced and incompletely spliced viral mRNAs
   7753..7993    +  promoter       U6 promoter: RNA polymerase III promoter for human U6 snRNA
   8023..8098    +  misc_RNA       gRNA scaffold: guide RNA scaffold for the Streptococcus pyogenes CRISPR/Cas9 system
   8154..8271    +  misc_feature   cPPT/CTS: central polypurine tract and central termination sequence of HIV-1
