[The description below was written by a language model from this plasmid's Addgene catalogue record and pLannotate feature annotations shown in this document.]
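Description:
Non-targeting control gRNA (BRDN0001148372) is a third-generation lentiviral guide RNA plasmid built on the lentiGuide-Puro backbone, intended for mammalian cells in CRISPR-Cas9 experiments. In bacteria it is maintained by a high-copy ColE1/pUC-type origin and selected with ampicillin through the β-lactamase gene. The backbone also carries an f1 origin, an SV40 origin and poly(A) signal, and remnants of lac and phage-promoter cloning sequences that play no role in the payload.

The viral genome is driven by an RSV promoter fused to a truncated HIV-1 5' LTR, the Tat-independent arrangement typical of third-generation vectors. This is followed by the Ψ packaging signal with a gag fragment, the Rev response element for nuclear export of the full-length transcript, and a cPPT/CTS element that aids nuclear import. It ends in a ΔU3 self-inactivating 3' LTR, so that the integrated provirus lacks LTR promoter activity. Two expression units sit between the LTRs. A human U6 RNA polymerase III promoter transcribes the 20-nucleotide spacer joined to the Streptococcus pyogenes Cas9 guide scaffold. An EF-1α promoter with its first intron drives puromycin N-acetyltransferase for selection of transduced cells, with a WPRE downstream to enhance transcript expression.

The plasmid encodes no Cas9, so the nuclease must be supplied separately, for example from a Cas9-expressing cell line. The record lists the species as human and describes the guide as non-targeting. It is therefore suited to use as a negative control alongside gene-targeting guides, giving a baseline for the effects of transduction, puromycin selection and Cas9 and guide expression without directed cutting.
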