Addgene plasmid #80258: non-targeting control gRNA (BRDN0001148372)
Purpose: 3rd generation lentiviral gRNA plasmid, non-targeting control gRNA
Depositing lab: John Doench & David Root. Depositing organization: Broad Institute. Publication: Optimized sgRNA design to maximize activity and minimize off-target effects of CRISPR-Cas9. Doench JG, Fusi N, Sullender M, Hegde M, Vaimberg EW, Donovan KF, Smith I, Tothova Z, Wilen C, Orchard R, Virgin HW, Listgarten J, Root DE. Nat Biotechnol. 2016 Jan 18. doi: 10.1038/nbt.3437. PubMed 26780180.
Backbone
  Vector backbone: lentiGuide-Puro
  Backbone manufacturer: Zhang Lab (Addgene plasmid # 52963)
  Vector type: Mammalian Expression, Lentiviral, CRISPR
  Selectable markers: Puromycin
Growth in bacteria
  Bacterial resistance: Ampicillin, 100 μg/mL
  Growth temperature: 37°C
  Growth strain: DH5alpha
  Copy number: High Copy
Gene/Insert
  Gene/Insert name: Non-targeting control gRNA
  gRNA/shRNA sequence: GAGATGATAACTTAATTTGT
  Species: H. sapiens (human)
  Promoter: hU6
  Cloning method: Unknown
  Sequencing primers: 5′ U6-F; 3′ pS2-R
Terms and licenses: Academic/Nonprofit Terms; Industry Terms: Not Available to Industry
How to cite: non-targeting control gRNA (BRDN0001148372) was a gift from John Doench & David Root (Addgene plasmid # 80258 ; http://n2t.net/addgene:80258 ; RRID:Addgene_80258)
