>Addgene plasmid #80258 | non-targeting control gRNA (BRDN0001148372) | depositor partial sequence | sequence record 150995 | Target Sequence
GAGATGATAACTTAATTTGT
