>Addgene plasmid #80258 | non-targeting control gRNA (BRDN0001148372) | addgene partial sequence | sequence record 189162 | hU6-F
AGAAAGTAATAATTTCTTGGGTAGTTTGCAGTTTTAAAATTATGTTTTAAAATGGACTATCATATGCTTA
CCGTAACTTGAAAGTATTTCGATTTCTTGGCTTTATATATCTTGTGGAAAGGACGAAACACCGGAGATGA
TAACTTAATTTGTGTTTTAGAGCTAGAAATAGCAAGTTAAAATAAGGCTAGTCCGTTATCAACTTGAAAA
AGTGGCACCGAGTCGGTGCTTTTTTAAGCTTGGCGTAACTAGATCTTGAGACAAATGGCAGTATTCATCC
ACAATTTTAAAAGAAAAGGGGGGATTGGGGGGTACAGTGCAGGGGAAAGAATAGTAGACATAATAGCAAC
AGACATACAAACTAAAGAATTACAAAAACAAATTACAAAAATTCAAAATTTTCGGGTTTATTACAGGGAC
AGCAGAGATCCACTTTGGCGCCGGCTCGAGGGGGCCCGGGTGCAAAGATGGATAAAGTTTTAAACAGAGA
GGAATCTTTGCAGCTAATGGACCTTCTAGGTCTTGAAAGGAGTGGGAATTGGCTCCGGTGCCCGTCAGTG
GGCAGAGCGC
